Addgene plasmid #13823: HDAC6 Flag
Purpose: Mammalian expression of human histone deacetylase 6 with flag tag
Depositing lab: Eric Verdin. Depositing organization: J. David Gladstone Institutes. Publication: A new family of human histone deacetylases related to Saccharomyces cerevisiae HDA1p. Fischle W, Emiliani S, Hendzel MJ, Nagase T, Nomura N, Voelter W, Verdin E. J Biol Chem. 1999 Apr 23. 274(17):11713-20. 10.1074/jbc.274.17.11713 PubMed 10206986.
Backbone
  Vector backbone: pcDNA3.1 +
  Backbone manufacturer: Invitrogen
  Backbone size w/o insert (bp): 5500
  Vector type: Mammalian Expression
  Selectable markers: Neomycin (select with G418)
Growth in bacteria
  Bacterial resistance: Ampicillin, 100 μg/mL
  Growth temperature: 37°C
  Growth strain: DH5alpha
  Copy number: High Copy
Gene/Insert
  Gene/Insert name: HDAC6 (alt name: Histone Deacetylase 6)
  Species: H. sapiens (human)
  Insert size (bp): 3600
  GenBank ID: NM_006044
  Entrez Gene: HDAC6 (a.k.a. CPBHM, HD6, JM21, KDAC6, PPP1R90)
  Tag / fusion protein: flag (C terminal on backbone)
  Cloning method: Restriction Enzyme; 5′ cloning site NotI (not destroyed); 3′ cloning site NotI (not destroyed)
  Sequencing primers: 5′ T7; 3′ BGH Reverse
Terms and licenses: Academic/Nonprofit Terms; Industry Terms: Not Available to Industry
Depositor comments: cloned into a version of pcDNA3.1 that has been modified to include a C-terminal Flag tag (see author's map for details).
How to cite: HDAC6 Flag was a gift from Eric Verdin (Addgene plasmid # 13823 ; http://n2t.net/addgene:13823 ; RRID:Addgene_13823)
