[The description below was written by a language model from this plasmid's Addgene catalogue record and pLannotate feature annotations shown in this document.]
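Description:
HDAC6 Flag is a mammalian expression plasmid of about 9.1 kb built on a modified pcDNA3.1(+) backbone that the depositor altered to supply a C-terminal FLAG epitope. It is propagated in E. coli as a high-copy plasmid through a ColE1/pUC-type origin and selected with ampicillin via the β-lactamase gene and its own promoter. An f1 origin is also present, allowing single-stranded DNA production. For mammalian cells, an SV40 enhancer/early promoter drives a neomycin phosphotransferase gene terminated by an SV40 polyadenylation signal, allowing G418 selection of stable transfectants.

The payload is the full-length human histone deacetylase 6 coding sequence (roughly 3.6 kb), inserted at a NotI site that is retained on both sides of the insert. It lies downstream of the human cytomegalovirus immediate-early enhancer and promoter and is followed by the backbone-encoded FLAG tag and then the bovine growth hormone polyadenylation signal. Transfected cells therefore produce strong constitutive expression of HDAC6 carrying a C-terminal FLAG tag. A T7 promoter between the CMV promoter and the insert serves as a sequencing primer site and could support in vitro transcription. The automated annotation also reports several short fragments (a truncated HIV-1 LTR, a bom region, a ble segment, lac promoter/operator elements and a piece of lacI). These appear to be backbone remnants or partial similarity matches rather than functional parts of the design.

The epitope tag allows detection and immunoprecipitation of the enzyme with anti-FLAG reagents. This suits the construct to studies of HDAC6 localization, interacting proteins and deacetylase activity in mammalian cells, in keeping with its origin in work characterizing human deacetylases related to yeast HDA1.
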