Features (pLannotate 1.2.2; 21 found; start..end, strand, type, name):
     28..80      -  misc_feature   bom (fragment): basis of mobility region from pBR322
    235..614     +  enhancer       CMV enhancer: human cytomegalovirus immediate early enhancer
    615..818     +  promoter       CMV promoter: human cytomegalovirus (CMV) immediate early promoter
    814..847     +  LTR            5' LTR (truncated) (fragment): truncated 5' long terminal repeat (LTR) from HIV-1
    863..881     +  promoter       T7 promoter: promoter for bacteriophage T7 RNA polymerase
    931..4575    +  CDS            HDAC6: HDAC6_HUMAN - Also known as KIAA0901 From Homo sapiens (Human).
   4594..4614    +  CDS            FLAG (fragment): FLAG® epitope tag, followed by an enterokinase cleavage site
   4655..4879    +  polyA_signal   bGH poly(A) signal: bovine growth hormone polyadenylation signal
   4883..4904    +  promoter       SV40 promoter (fragment): SV40 enhancer and early promoter
   4925..5353    +  rep_origin     f1 ori (sequence partly withheld): f1 bacteriophage origin of replication; arrow indicates direction of (+) strand synthesis
   5367..5696    +  promoter       SV40 promoter: SV40 enhancer and early promoter
   5763..6554    +  CDS            neo: KKA2_KLEPN - Also known as kan, nptII. Experimental evidence at protein level: Swiss-Prot protein existence level 1. Resistance to kanamycin, neomycin, paromomycin, ribostamycin, butirosin and gentamicin B. From Klebsiella pneumoniae.
   6578..6736    +  CDS            ble (fragment): BLE_KLEPN - Experimental evidence at protein level: Swiss-Prot protein existence level 1. Binding protein with a strong affinity to the bleomycin family of antibiotics. Binds to CL990; an antimitotic-antibiotic compound. From Klebsiella pneumoniae.
   6731..6852    +  polyA_signal   SV40 poly(A) signal: SV40 polyadenylation signal
   6925..6941    -  protein_bind   lac operator: The lac repressor binds to the lac operator to inhibit transcription in E. coli. This inhibition can be relieved by adding lactose or isopropyl-β-D-thiogalactopyranoside (IPTG). lac repressor encoded by lacI
   6949..6979    -  promoter       lac promoter: promoter for the E. coli lac operon
   6994..7015    -  protein_bind   CAP binding site: CAP binding activates transcription in the presence of cAMP. E. coli catabolite activator protein
   7028..7120    -  CDS            lacI (fragment): lac repressor; lacI; The lac repressor binds to the lac operator to inhibit transcription in E. coli. This inhibition can be relieved by adding lactose or isopropyl-β-D-thiogalactopyranoside (IPTG).
   7303..7891    -  rep_origin     ori: high-copy-number ColE1/pMB1/pBR322/pUC origin of replication
   8062..8922    -  CDS            AmpR: β-lactamase; bla; confers resistance to ampicillin, carbenicillin, and related antibiotics
   8923..9027    -  promoter       AmpR promoter: bla
>Addgene plasmid #13823 | HDAC6 Flag | addgene full sequence | sequence record 238527 | Addgene NGS Result
GACGGATCGGGAGATCTCCCGATCCCCTATGGTGCACTCTCAGTACAATCTGCTCTGATGCCGCATAGTT
AAGCCAGTATCTGCTCCCTGCTTGTGTGTTGGAGGTCGCTGAGTAGTGCGCGAGCAAAATTTAAGCTACA
ACAAGGCAAGGCTTGACCGACAATTGCATGAAGAATCTGCTTAGGGTTAGGCGTTTTGCGCTGCTTCGCG
ATGTACGGGCCAGATATACGCGTTGACATTGATTATTGACTAGTTATTAATAGTAATCAATTACGGGGTC
ATTAGTTCATAGCCCATATATGGAGTTCCGCGTTACATAACTTACGGTAAATGGCCCGCCTGGCTGACCG
CCCAACGACCCCCGCCCATTGACGTCAATAATGACGTATGTTCCCATAGTAACGCCAATAGGGACTTTCC
ATTGACGTCAATGGGTGGAGTATTTACGGTAAACTGCCCACTTGGCAGTACATCAAGTGTATCATATGCC
AAGTACGCCCCCTATTGACGTCAATGACGGTAAATGGCCCGCCTGGCATTATGCCCAGTACATGACCTTA
TGGGACTTTCCTACTTGGCAGTACATCTACGTATTAGTCATCGCTATTACCATGGTGATGCGGTTTTGGC
AGTACATCAATGGGCGTGGATAGCGGTTTGACTCACGGGGATTTCCAAGTCTCCACCCCATTGACGTCAA
TGGGAGTTTGTTTTGGCACCAAAATCAACGGGACTTTCCAAAATGTCGTAACAACTCCGCCCCATTGACG
CAAATGGGCGGTAGGCGTGTACGGTGGGAGGTCTATATAAGCAGAGCTCTCTGGCTAACTAGAGAACCCA
CTGCTTACTGGCTTATCGAAATTAATACGACTCACTATAGGGAGACCCAAGCTGGCTAGCGTTTAAACTT
AAGCTTGCGGCCGCTCAACTATGACCTCAACCGGCCAGGATTCCACCACAACCAGGCAGCGAAGAAGTAG
GCAGAACCCCCAGTCGCCCCCTCAGGACTCCAGTGTCACTTCGAAGCGAAATATTAAAAAGGGAGCCGTT
CCCCGCTCTATCCCCAATCTAGCGGAGGTAAAGAAGAAAGGCAAAATGAAGAAGCTCGGCCAAGCAATGG
AAGAAGACCTAATCGTGGGACTGCAAGGGATGGATCTGAACCTTGAGGCTGAAGCACTGGCTGGCACTGG
CTTGGTGTTGGATGAGCAGTTAAATGAATTCCATTGCCTCTGGGATGACAGCTTCCCGGAAGGCCCTGAG
CGGCTCCATGCCATCAAGGAGCAACTGATCCAGGAGGGCCTCCTAGATCGCTGCGTGTCCTTTCAGGCCC
GGTTTGCTGAAAAGGAAGAGCTGATGTTGGTTCACAGCCTAGAATATATTGATCTGATGGAAACAACCCA
GTACATGAATGAGGGAGAACTCCGTGTCCTAGCAGACACCTACGACTCAGTTTATCTGCATCCGAACTCA
TACTCCTGTGCCTGCCTGGCCTCAGGCTCTGTCCTCAGGCTGGTGGATGCGGTCCTGGGGGCTGAGATCC
GGAATGGCATGGCCATCATTAGGCCTCCTGGACATCACGCCCAGCACAGTCTTATGGATGGCTATTGCAT
GTTCAACCACGTGGCTGTGGCAGCCCGCTATGCTCAACAGAAACACCGCATCCGGAGGGTCCTTATCGTA
GATTGGGATGTGCACCACGGTCAAGGAACACAGTTCACCTTCGACCAGGACCCCAGTGTCCTCTATTTCT
CCATCCACCGCTACGAGCAGGGTAGGTTCTGGCCCCACCTGAAGGCCTCTAACTGGTCCACCACAGGTTT
CGGCCAAGGCCAAGGATATACCATCAATGTGCCTTGGAACCAGGTGGGGATGCGGGATGCTGACTACATT
GCTGCTTTCCTGCACGTCCTGCTGCCAGTCGCCCTCGAGTTCCAGCCTCAGCTGGTCCTGGTGGCTGCTG
GATTTGATGCCCTGCAAGGGGACCCCAAGGGTGAGATGGCCGCCACTCCGGCAGGGTTCGCCCAGCTAAC
CCACCTGCTCATGGGTCTGGCAGGAGGCAAGCTGATCCTGTCTCTGGAGGGTGGCTACAACCTCCGCGCC
CTGGCTGAAGGCGTCAGTGCTTCGCTCCACACCCTTCTGGGAGACCCTTGCCCCATGCTGGAGTCACCTG
GTGCCCCCTGCCGGAGTGCCCAGGCTTCAGTTTCCTGTGCTCTGGAAGCCCTTGAGCCCTTCTGGGAGGT
TCTTGTGAGATCAACTGAGACCGTGGAGAGGGACAACATGGAGGAGGACAATGTAGAGGAGAGCGAGGAG
GAAGGACCCTGGGAGCCCCCTGTGCTCCCAATCCTGACATGGCCAGTGCTACAGTCTCGCACAGGGCTGG
TCTATGACCAAAATATGATGAATCACTGCAACTTGTGGGACAGCCACCACCCTGAGGTACCCCAGCGCAT
CTTGCGGATCATGTGCCGTCTGGAGGAGCTGGGCCTTGCCGGGCGCTGCCTCACCCTGACACCGCGCCCT
GCCACAGAGGCTGAGCTGCTCACCTGTCACAGTGCTGAGTACGTGGGTCATCTCCGGGCCACAGAGAAAA
TGAAAACCCGGGAGCTGCACCGTGAGAGTTCCAACTTTGACTCCATCTATATCTGCCCCAGTACCTTCGC
CTGTGCACAGCTTGCCACTGGCGCTGCCTGCCGCCTGGTGGAGGCTGTGCTCTCAGGAGAGGTTCTGAAT
GGTGCTGCTGTGGTGCGTCCCCCAGGACACCACGCAGAGCAGGATGCAGCTTGCGGTTTTTGCTTTTTCA
ACTCTGTGGCTGTGGCTGCTCGCCATGCCCAGACTATCAGTGGGCATGCCCTACGGATCCTGATTGTGGA
TTGGGATGTCCACCACGGTAATGGAACTCAGCACATGTTTGAGGATGACCCCAGTGTGCTATATGTGTCC
CTGCACCGCTATGATCATGGCACCTTCTTCCCCATGGGGGATGAGGGTGCCAGCAGCCAGATCGGCCGGG
CTGCGGGCACAGGCTTCACCGTCAACGTGGCATGGAACGGGCCCCGCATGGGTGATGCTGACTACCTAGC
TGCCTGGCATCGCCTGGTGCTTCCCATTGCCTACGAGTTTAACCCAGAACTGGTGCTGGTCTCAGCTGGC
TTTGATGCTGCACGGGGGGATCCGCTGGGGGGCTGCCAGGTGTCACCTGAGGGTTATGCCCACCTCACCC
ACCTGCTGATGGGCCTTGCCAGTGGCCGCATTATCCTTATCCTAGAGGGTGGCTATAACCTGACATCCAT
CTCAGAGTCCATGGCTGCCTGCACTCGCTCCCTCCTTGGAGACCCACCACCCCTGCTGACCCTGCCACGG
CCCCCACTATCAGGGGCCCTGGCCTCAATCACTGAGACCATCCAAGTCCATCGCAGATACTGGCGCAGCT
TACGGGTCATGAAGGTAGAAGACAGAGAAGGACCCTCCAGTTCTAAGTTGGTCACCAAGAAGGCACCCCA
ACCAGCCAAACCTAGGTTAGCTGAGCGGATGACCACACGAGAAAAGAAGGTTCTGGAAGCAGGCATGGGG
AAAGTCACCTCGGCATCATTTGGGGAAGAGTCCACTCCAGGCCAGACTAACTCAGAGACAGCTGTGGTGG
CCCTCACTCAGGACCAGCCCTCAGAGGCAGCCACAGGGGGAGCCACTCTGGCCCAGACCATTTCTGAGGC
AGCCATTGGGGGAGCCATGCTGGGCCAGACCACCTCAGAGGAGGCTGTCGGGGGAGCCACTCCGGACCAG
ACCACCTCAGAGGAGACTGTGGGAGGAGCCATTCTGGACCAGACCACCTCAGAGGATGCTGTTGGGGGAG
CCACGCTGGGCCAGACTACCTCAGAGGAGGCTGTAGGAGGAGCTACACTGGCCCAGACCACCTCGGAGGC
AGCCATGGAGGGAGCCACACTGGACCAGACTACGTCAGAGGAGGCTCCAGGGGGCACCGAGCTGATCCAA
ACTCCTCTAGCCTCGAGCACAGACCACCAGACCCCCCCAACCTCACCTGTGCAGGGAACTACACCCCAGA
TATCTCCCAGTACACTGATTGGGAGTCTCAGGACCTTGGAGCTAGGCAGCGAATCTCAGGGGGCCTCAGA
ATCTCAGGCCCCAGGAGAGGAGAACCTACTAGGAGAGGCAGCTGGAGGTCAGGACATGGCTGATTCGATG
CTGATGCAGGGATCTAGGGGCCTCACTGATCAGGCCATATTTTATGCTGTGACACCACTGCCCTGGTGTC
CCCATTTGGTGGCAGTATGCCCCATACCTGCAGCAGGCCTAGACGTGACCCAACCTTGTGGGGACTGTGG
AACAATCCAAGAGAATTGGGTGTGTCTCTCTTGCTATCAGGTCTACTGTGGTCGTTACATCAATGGCCAC
ATGCTCCAACACCATGGAAATTCTGGACACCCGCTGGTCCTCAGCTACATCGACCTGTCAGCCTGGTGTT
ACTACTGTCAGGCCTATGTCCACCACCAGGCTCTCCTAGATGTGAAGAACATCGCCCACCAGAACAAGTT
TGGGGAGGATATGCCCCACCCACACTGCGGCCGCGGAGGAGACTACAAGGACGACGATGACAAGTAATCT
AGAGGGCCCGTTTAAACCCGCTGATCAGCCTCGACTGTGCCTTCTAGTTGCCAGCCATCTGTTGTTTGCC
CCTCCCCCGTGCCTTCCTTGACCCTGGAAGGTGCCACTCCCACTGTCCTTTCCTAATAAAATGAGGAAAT
TGCATCGCATTGTCTGAGTAGGTGTCATTCTATTCTGGGGGGTGGGGTGGGGCAGGACAGCAAGGGGGAG
GATTGGGAAGACAATAGCAGGCATGCTGGGGATGCGGTGGGCTCTATGGCTTCTGAGGCGGAAAGAACCA
GCTGGGGCTCTAGGGGGTATCCCC
[124 nt withheld, positions 4925-5048]
C
[91 nt withheld, positions 5050-5140]
A
[49 nt withheld, positions 5142-5190]
CCTTTGACGTTGGAGTCCACGTTCTTT
[37 nt withheld, positions 5218-5254]
ACCCTATCTCGGTCTATTCTTTTGATTTATAAGGGATTTTGCCGATTTCGGCCTATTGGTTAAAAAATGA
GCTGATTTAACAAAAATTTAACGCGAATTAATTCTGTGGAATGTGTGTCAGTTAGGGTGTGGAAAGTCCC
CAGGCTCCCCAGCAGGCAGAAGTATGCAAAGCATGCATCTCAATTAGTCAGCAACCAGGTGTGGAAAGTC
CCCAGGCTCCCCAGCAGGCAGAAGTATGCAAAGCATGCATCTCAATTAGTCAGCAACCATAGTCCCGCCC
CTAACTCCGCCCATCCCGCCCCTAACTCCGCCCAGTTCCGCCCATTCTCCGCCCCATGGCTGACTAATTT
TTTTTATTTATGCAGAGGCCGAGGCCGCCTCTGCCTCTGAGCTATTCCAGAAGTAGTGAGGAGGCTTTTT
TGGAGGCCTAGGCTTTTGCAAAAAGCTCCCGGGAGCTTGTATATCCATTTTCGGATCTGATCAAGAGACA
GGATGAGGATCGTTTCGCATGATTGAACAAGATGGATTGCACGCAGGTTCTCCGGCCGCTTGGGTGGAGA
GGCTATTCGGCTATGACTGGGCACAACAGACAATCGGCTGCTCTGATGCCGCCGTGTTCCGGCTGTCAGC
GCAGGGGCGCCCGGTTCTTTTTGTCAAGACCGACCTGTCCGGTGCCCTGAATGAACTGCAGGACGAGGCA
GCGCGGCTATCGTGGCTGGCCACGACGGGCGTTCCTTGCGCAGCTGTGCTCGACGTTGTCACTGAAGCGG
GAAGGGACTGGCTGCTATTGGGCGAAGTGCCGGGGCAGGATCTCCTGTCATCTCACCTTGCTCCTGCCGA
GAAAGTATCCATCATGGCTGATGCAATGCGGCGGCTGCATACGCTTGATCCGGCTACCTGCCCATTCGAC
CACCAAGCGAAACATCGCATCGAGCGAGCACGTACTCGGATGGAAGCCGGTCTTGTCGATCAGGATGATC
TGGACGAAGAGCATCAGGGGCTCGCGCCAGCCGAACTGTTCGCCAGGCTCAAGGCGCGCATGCCCGACGG
CGAGGATCTCGTCGTGACCCATGGCGATGCCTGCTTGCCGAATATCATGGTGGAAAATGGCCGCTTTTCT
GGATTCATCGACTGTGGCCGGCTGGGTGTGGCGGACCGCTATCAGGACATAGCGTTGGCTACCCGTGATA
TTGCTGAAGAGCTTGGCGGCGAATGGGCTGACCGCTTCCTCGTGCTTTACGGTATCGCCGCTCCCGATTC
GCAGCGCATCGCCTTCTATCGCCTTCTTGACGAGTTCTTCTGAGCGGGACTCTGGGGTTCGAAATGACCG
ACCAAGCGACGCCCAACCTGCCATCACGAGATTTCGATTCCACCGCCGCCTTCTATGAAAGGTTGGGCTT
CGGAATCGTTTTCCGGGACGCCGGCTGGATGATCCTCCAGCGCGGGGATCTCATGCTGGAGTTCTTCGCC
CACCCCAACTTGTTTATTGCAGCTTATAATGGTTACAAATAAAGCAATAGCATCACAAATTTCACAAATA
AAGCATTTTTTTCACTGCATTCTAGTTGTGGTTTGTCCAAACTCATCAATGTATCTTATCATGTCTGTAT
ACCGTCGACCTCTAGCTAGAGCTTGGCGTAATCATGGTCATAGCTGTTTCCTGTGTGAAATTGTTATCCG
CTCACAATTCCACACAACATACGAGCCGGAAGCATAAAGTGTAAAGCCTGGGGTGCCTAATGAGTGAGCT
AACTCACATTAATTGCGTTGCGCTCACTGCCCGCTTTCCAGTCGGGAAACCTGTCGTGCCAGCTGCATTA
ATGAATCGGCCAACGCGCGGGGAGAGGCGGTTTGCGTATTGGGCGCTCTTCCGCTTCCTCGCTCACTGAC
TCGCTGCGCTCGGTCGTTCGGCTGCGGCGAGCGGTATCAGCTCACTCAAAGGCGGTAATACGGTTATCCA
CAGAATCAGGGGATAACGCAGGAAAGAACATGTGAGCAAAAGGCCAGCAAAAGGCCAGGAACCGTAAAAA
GGCCGCGTTGCTGGCGTTTTTCCATAGGCTCCGCCCCCCTGACGAGCATCACAAAAATCGACGCTCAAGT
CAGAGGTGGCGAAACCCGACAGGACTATAAAGATACCAGGCGTTTCCCCCTGGAAGCTCCCTCGTGCGCT
CTCCTGTTCCGACCCTGCCGCTTACCGGATACCTGTCCGCCTTTCTCCCTTCGGGAAGCGTGGCGCTTTC
TCATAGCTCACGCTGTAGGTATCTCAGTTCGGTGTAGGTCGTTCGCTCCAAGCTGGGCTGTGTGCACGAA
CCCCCCGTTCAGCCCGACCGCTGCGCCTTATCCGGTAACTATCGTCTTGAGTCCAACCCGGTAAGACACG
ACTTATCGCCACTGGCAGCAGCCACTGGTAACAGGATTAGCAGAGCGAGGTATGTAGGCGGTGCTACAGA
GTTCTTGAAGTGGTGGCCTAACTACGGCTACACTAGAAGAACAGTATTTGGTATCTGCGCTCTGCTGAAG
CCAGTTACCTTCGGAAAAAGAGTTGGTAGCTCTTGATCCGGCAAACAAACCACCGCTGGTAGCGGTGGTT
TTTTTGTTTGCAAGCAGCAGATTACGCGCAGAAAAAAAGGATCTCAAGAAGATCCTTTGATCTTTTCTAC
GGGGTCTGACGCTCAGTGGAACGAAAACTCACGTTAAGGGATTTTGGTCATGAGATTATCAAAAAGGATC
TTCACCTAGATCCTTTTAAATTAAAAATGAAGTTTTAAATCAATCTAAAGTATATATGAGTAAACTTGGT
CTGACAGTTACCAATGCTTAATCAGTGAGGCACCTATCTCAGCGATCTGTCTATTTCGTTCATCCATAGT
TGCCTGACTCCCCGTCGTGTAGATAACTACGATACGGGAGGGCTTACCATCTGGCCCCAGTGCTGCAATG
ATACCGCGAGACCCACGCTCACCGGCTCCAGATTTATCAGCAATAAACCAGCCAGCCGGAAGGGCCGAGC
GCAGAAGTGGTCCTGCAACTTTATCCGCCTCCATCCAGTCTATTAATTGTTGCCGGGAAGCTAGAGTAAG
TAGTTCGCCAGTTAATAGTTTGCGCAACGTTGTTGCCATTGCTACAGGCATCGTGGTGTCACGCTCGTCG
TTTGGTATGGCTTCATTCAGCTCCGGTTCCCAACGATCAAGGCGAGTTACATGATCCCCCATGTTGTGCA
AAAAAGCGGTTAGCTCCTTCGGTCCTCCGATCGTTGTCAGAAGTAAGTTGGCCGCAGTGTTATCACTCAT
GGTTATGGCAGCACTGCATAATTCTCTTACTGTCATGCCATCCGTAAGATGCTTTTCTGTGACTGGTGAG
TACTCAACCAAGTCATTCTGAGAATAGTGTATGCGGCGACCGAGTTGCTCTTGCCCGGCGTCAATACGGG
ATAATACCGCGCCACATAGCAGAACTTTAAAAGTGCTCATCATTGGAAAACGTTCTTCGGGGCGAAAACT
CTCAAGGATCTTACCGCTGTTGAGATCCAGTTCGATGTAACCCACTCGTGCACCCAACTGATCTTCAGCA
TCTTTTACTTTCACCAGCGTTTCTGGGTGAGCAAAAACAGGAAGGCAAAATGCCGCAAAAAAGGGAATAA
GGGCGACACGGAAATGTTGAATACTCATACTCTTCCTTTTTCAATATTATTGAAGCATTTATCAGGGTTA
TTGTCTCATGAGCGGATACATATTTGAATGTATTTAGAAAAATAAACAAATAGGGGTTCCGCGCACATTT
CCCCGAAAAGTGCCACCTGACGTC
