>Addgene plasmid #13823 | HDAC6 Flag | addgene partial sequence | sequence record 20090 | T7 5'-TAATACGACTCACTATAGGG-3'
TTAAGCTTGCGGCCGCTCAACTATGACCTCAACCGGCCAGGATTCCACCACAACCAGGCAGCGAAGAAGT
AGGCAGAACCCCCAGTCGCCCCCTCAGGACTCCAGTGTCACTTCGAAGCGAAATATTAAAAAGGGAGCCG
TTCCCCGCTCTATCCCCAATCTAGCGGAGGTAAAGAAGAAAGGCAAAATGAAGAAGCTCGGCCAAGCAAT
GGAAGAAGACCTAATCGTGGGACTGCAAGGGATGGATCTGAACCTTGAGGCTGAAGCACTGGCTGGCACT
GGCTTGGTGTTGGATGAGCAGTTAAATGAATTCCATTGCCTCTGGGATGACAGCTTCCCGGAAGGCCCTG
AGCGGCTCCATGCCATCAAGGAGCAACTGATCCAGGAGGGCCTCCTAGATCGCTGCGTGTCCTTTCAGGC
CCGGTTTGCTGAAAAGGAAGAGCTGATGTTGGTTCACAGCCTAGAATATATTGATCTGATGGAAACAACC
CAGTACATGAATGAGGGAGAACTCCGTGTCCTAGCAGACACCTACGACTCAGTTTATCTGCATCCGAACT
CATACTCCTGTGCCTGCCTGGCCTCAGGCTCTGTCCTCAGGCTGGTGGATGCGGTCCTGGGGGCTGAGAT
CCGGAATGGCATGGCCATCATTAGGCCTCCTGGACATCACGCCCAGCACAGTCTTATGGATGGCTATTGC
ATGTTCAACCACGTGGCTGTGGCAGCCCGCTATGCTC
