>Addgene plasmid #13823 | HDAC6 Flag | addgene partial sequence | sequence record 133708 | BGH-rev 5'-TAGAAGGCACAGTCGAGG-3'
CTTGTCATCGTCGTCCTTGTAGTCTCCTCCGCGGCCGCAGTGTGGGTGGGGCATATCCTCCCCAAACTTG
TTCTGGTGGGCGATGTTCTTCACATCTAGGAGAGCCTGGTGGTGGACATAGGCCTGACAGTAGTAACACC
AGGCTGACAGGTCGATGTAGCTGAGGACCAGCGGGTGTCCAGAATTTCCATGGTGTTGGAGCATGTGGCC
ATTGATGTAACGACCACAGTAGACCTGATAGCAAGAGAGACACACCCAATTCTCTTGGATTGTTCCACAG
TCCCCACAAGGTTGGGTCACGTCTAGGCCTGCTGCAGGTATGGGGCATACTGCCACCAAATGGGGACACC
AGGGCAGTGGTGTCACAGCATAAAATATGGCCTGATCAGTGAGGCCCCTAGATCCCTGCATCAGCATCGA
ATCAGCCATGTCCTGACCTCCAGCTGCCTCTCCTAGTAGGTTCTCCTCTCCTGGGGCCTGAGATTCTGAG
GCCCCCTGAGATTCGCTGCCTAGCTCCAAGGTCCTGAGACTCCCAATCAGTGTACTGGGAGATATCTGGG
GTGTAGTTCCCTGCACAGGTGAGGTTGGGGGGGTCTGGTGGTCTGTGCTCGAGGCTAGAGGAGTTTGGAT
CAGCTCGGTGCCCCCTGGAGCCTCCTCTGACGTAGTCTGGTCCAGTGTGGCTCCCTCCATGGCTGCCTCC
GAGGTGGTCTGGGCCAGTGTAGCTCCTCCTACAGCCTCCTCTGAGGTAGTCTGGCCCAGCGTGGCTCCCC
CAACAGCATCCTCTGAGGTGGTCTGGTCCAGAATGGCTCCTCCCACAGTCTCCTCTGAGGTGGTCTGGTC
CGGAGTGGCTCCCCCGACAGCCTCCTCTGA
